>Addgene plasmid #233003 | pAG415Gal_Gcn4 WW+GFP | addgene full sequence | sequence record 465915 | Addgene NGS Result
ACGAAAGGGCCTCGTGATACGCCTATTTTTATAGGTTAATGTCATGATAATAATGGTTTCTTAGGACGGA
TCGCTTGCCTGTAACTTACACGCGCCTCGTATCTTTTAATGATGGAATAATTTGGGAATTTACTCTGTGT
TTATTTATTTTTATGTTTTGTATTTGGATTTTAGAAAGTAAATAAAGAAGGTAGAAGAGTTACGGAATGA
AGAAAAAAAAATAAACAAAGGTTTAAAAAATTTCAACAAAAAGCGTACTTTACATATATATTTATTAGAC
AAGAAAAGCAGATTAAATAGATATACATTCGATTAACGATAAGTAAAATGTAAAATCACAGGATTTTCGT
GTGTGGTCTTCTACACAGACAAGATGAAACAATTCGGCATTAATACCTGAGAGCAGGAAGAGCAAGATAA
AAGGTAGTATTTGTTGGCGATCCCCCTAGAGTCTTTTACATCTTCGGAAAACAAAAACTATTTTTTCTTT
AATTTCTTTTTTTACTTTCTATTTTTAATTTATATATTTATATTAAAAAATTTAAATTATAATTATTTTT
ATAGCACGTGATGAAAAGGACCCAGGTGGCACTTTTCGGGGAAATGTGCGCGGAACCCCTATTTGTTTAT
TTTTCTAAATACATTCAAATATGTATCCGCTCATGAGACAATAACCCTGATAAATGCTTCAATAATATTG
AAAAAGGAAGAGTATGAGTATTCAACATTTCCGTGTCGCCCTTATTCCCTTTTTTGCGGCATTTTGCCTT
CCTGTTTTTGCTCACCCAGAAACGCTGGTGAAAGTAAAAGATGCTGAAGATCAGTTGGGTGCACGAGTGG
GTTACATCGAACTGGATCTCAACAGCGGTAAGATCCTTGAGAGTTTTCGCCCCGAAGAACGTTTTCCAAT
GATGAGCACTTTTAAAGTTCTGCTATGTGGCGCGGTATTATCCCGTATTGACGCCGGGCAAGAGCAACTC
GGTCGCCGCATACACTATTCTCAGAATGACTTGGTTGAGTACTCACCAGTCACAGAAAAGCATCTTACGG
ATGGCATGACAGTAAGAGAATTATGCAGTGCTGCCATAACCATGAGTGATAACACTGCGGCCAACTTACT
TCTGACAACGATCGGAGGACCGAAGGAGCTAACCGCTTTTTTGCACAACATGGGGGATCATGTAACTCGC
CTTGATCGTTGGGAACCGGAGCTGAATGAAGCCATACCAAACGACGAGCGTGACACCACGATGCCTGTAG
CAATGGCAACAACGTTGCGCAAACTATTAACTGGCGAACTACTTACTCTAGCTTCCCGGCAACAATTAAT
AGACTGGATGGAGGCGGATAAAGTTGCAGGACCACTTCTGCGCTCGGCCCTTCCGGCTGGCTGGTTTATT
GCTGATAAATCTGGAGCCGGTGAGCGTGGGTCTCGCGGTATCATTGCAGCACTGGGGCCAGATGGTAAGC
CCTCCCGTATCGTAGTTATCTACACGACGGGGAGTCAGGCAACTATGGATGAACGAAATAGACAGATCGC
TGAGATAGGTGCCTCACTGATTAAGCATTGGTAACTGTCAGACCAAGTTTACTCATATATACTTTAGATT
GATTTAAAACTTCATTTTTAATTTAAAAGGATCTAGGTGAAGATCCTTTTTGATAATCTCATGACCAAAA
TCCCTTAACGTGAGTTTTCGTTCCACTGAGCGTCAGACCCCGTAGAAAAGATCAAAGGATCTTCTTGAGA
TCCTTTTTTTCTGCGCGTAATCTGCTGCTTGCAAACAAAAAAACCACCGCTACCAGCGGTGGTTTGTTTG
CCGGATCAAGAGCTACCAACTCTTTTTCCGAAGGTAACTGGCTTCAGCAGAGCGCAGATACCAAATACTG
TTCTTCTAGTGTAGCCGTAGTTAGGCCACCACTTCAAGAACTCTGTAGCACCGCCTACATACCTCGCTCT
GCTAATCCTGTTACCAGTGGCTGCTGCCAGTGGCGATAAGTCGTGTCTTACCGGGTTGGACTCAAGACGA
TAGTTACCGGATAAGGCGCAGCGGTCGGGCTGAACGGGGGGTTCGTGCACACAGCCCAGCTTGGAGCGAA
CGACCTACACCGAACTGAGATACCTACAGCGTGAGCTATGAGAAAGCGCCACGCTTCCCGAAGGGAGAAA
GGCGGACAGGTATCCGGTAAGCGGCAGGGTCGGAACAGGAGAGCGCACGAGGGAGCTTCCAGGGGGAAAC
GCCTGGTATCTTTATAGTCCTGTCGGGTTTCGCCACCTCTGACTTGAGCGTCGATTTTTGTGATGCTCGT
CAGGGGGGCGGAGCCTATGGAAAAACGCCAGCAACGCGGCCTTTTTACGGTTCCTGGCCTTTTGCTGGCC
TTTTGCTCACATGTTCTTTCCTGCGTTATCCCCTGATTCTGTGGATAACCGTATTACCGCCTTTGAGTGA
GCTGATACCGCTCGCCGCAGCCGAACGACCGAGCGCAGCGAGTCAGTGAGCGAGGAAGCGGAAGAGCGCC
CAATACGCAAACCGCCTCTCCCCGCGCGTTGGCCGATTCATTAATGCAGCTGGCACGACAGGTTTCCCGA
CTGGAAAGCGGGCAGTGAGCGCAACGCAATTAATGTGAGTTAGCTCACTCATTAGGCACCCCAGGCTTTA
CACTTTATGCTTCCGGCTCGTATGTTGTGTGGAATTGTGAGCGGATAACAATTTCACACAGGAAACAGCT
ATGACCATGATTACGCCAAGCGCGCAATTAACCCTCACTAAAGGGAACAAAAGCTGGAGCTCTAGTACGG
ATTAGAAGCCGCCGAGCGGGTGACAGCCCTCCGAAGGAAGACTCTCCTCCGTGCGTCCTCGTCTTCACCG
GTCGCGTTCCTGAAACGCAGATGTGCCTCGCGCCGCACTGCTCCGAACAATAAAGATTCTACAATACTAG
CTTTTATGGTTATGAAGAGGAAAAATTGGCAGTAACCTGGCCCCACAAACCTTCAAATGAACGAATCAAA
TTAACAACCATAGGATGATAATGCGATTAGTTTTTTAGCCTTATTTCTGGGGTAATTAATCAGCGAAGCG
ATGATTTTTGATCTATTAACAGATATATAAATGCAAAAACTGCATAACCACTTTAACTAATACTTTCAAC
ATTTTCGGTTTGTATTACTTCTTATTCAAATGTAATAAAAGTATCAACAAAAAATTGTTAATATACCTCT
ATACTTTAACGTCAAGGAGAAAAAACCCCGGATTCTAGAACTAGTGGATCCCCCATCACAAGTTTGTACA
AAAAAGCAGGCTTCGAGAACCTGTATTTTCAGGGTCATATGAGCACCGATAGCACCCCGATGTTTAACTA
TGAAAATCTGGAAGATAACGATAAAGAATGGTGGTCCCTGTTTGATTGGGATATTCCGGTTACCTGGGAT
GATGTTAGCCTGGCAGATAAAGCAATTGAAAGCGGTAGCGGTTCAGGTAGCGGTAGTCCGGAATCCAGTG
ATCCTGCTGCTCTAAAACGTGCTAGAAACACTGAAGCCGCCAGGCGTTCTCGTGCGAGAAAGTTGCAAAG
AATGAAACAACTTGAAGACAAGGTTGAAGAATTGCTTTCGAAAAATTATCACTTGGAAAATGAGGTTGCC
AGATTAAAGAAATTAGTTGGCGAACGCACCGGTGGTGGATCCGGTGGTTACCCATACGATGTTCCTGACT
ATGCGGGCTATCCCTATGACAGTAAAGGAGAAGAACTTTTCACTGGAGTTGTCCCAATTCTTGTTGAATT
AGATGGTGATGTTAATGGGCACAAATTTTCTGTCAGTGGAGAGGGTGAAGGTGATGCAACATACGGAAAA
CTTACCCTTAAATTTATTTGCACTACTGGAAAACTACCTGTTCCATGGCCAACACTTGTCACTACTTTCA
CTTATGGTGTTCAATGCTTTTCAAGATACCCAGATCATATGAAACGGCATGACTTTTTCAAGAGTGCCAT
GCCCGAAGGTTATGTACAGGAAAGAACTATATTTTTCAAAGATGACGGGAACTACAAGACACGTGCTGAA
GTCAAGTTTGAAGGTGATACCCTTGTTAATAGAATCGAGTTAAAAGGTATTGATTTTAAAGAAGATGGAA
ACATTCTTGGACACAAATTGGAATACAACTATAACTCACACAATGTATACATCATGGCAGACAAACAAAA
GAATGGAATCAAAGTTAACTTCAAAATTAGACACAACATTGAAGATGGAAGCGTTCAACTAGCAGACCAT
TATCAACAAAATACTCCAATTGGCGATGGCCCTGTCCTTTTACCAGACAACCATTACCTGTCCACACAAT
CTGCCCTTTCGAAAGATCCCAACGAAAAGAGAGACCACATGGTCCTTCTTGAGTTTGTAACAGCTGCTGG
GATTACACATGGCATGGATGAACTATACAAAGTCCCGGACTATGCAGGATCCTATCCGTATGACGTTCCA
GATTACGCTGCTCAGTAAGACCCAGCTTTCTTGTACAAAGTGGTGATGGGCTGCAGGAATTCGATATCAA
GCTCGAGTCATGTAATTAGTTATGTCACGCTTACATTCACGCCCTCCCCCCACATCCGCTCTAACCGAAA
AGGAAGGAGTTAGACAACCTGAAGTCTAGGTCCCTATTTATTTTTTTATAGTTATGTTAGTATTAAGAAC
GTTATTTATATTTCAAATTTTTCTTTTTTTTCTGTACAGACGCGTGTACGCATGTAACATTATACTGAAA
ACCTTGCTTGAGAAGGTTTTGGGACGCTCGAAGGCTTTAATTTGCGGCCGGTACCCAATTCGCCCTATAG
TGAGTCGTATTACGCGCGCTCACTGGCCGTCGTTTTACAACGTCGTGACTGGGAAAACCCTGGCGTTACC
CAACTTAATCGCCTTGCAGCACATCCCCCTTTCGCCAGCTGGCGTAATAGCGAAGAGGCCCGCACCGATC
GCCCTTCCCAACAGTTGCGCAGCCTGAATGGCGAATGG
[124 nt withheld, positions 5009-5132]
C
[91 nt withheld, positions 5134-5224]
A
[49 nt withheld, positions 5226-5274]
CCTTTGACGTTGGAGTCCACGTTCTTT
[37 nt withheld, positions 5302-5338]
ACCCTATCTCGGTCTATTCTTTTGATTTATAAGGGATTTTGCCGATTTCGGCCTATTGGTTAAAAAATGA
GCTGATTTAACAAAAATTTAACGCGAATTTTAACAAAATATTAACGCTTACAATTTCCTGATGCGGTATT
TTCTCCTTACGCATCTGTGCGGTATTTCACACCGCATATCGACCGGTCGAGGAGAACTTCTAGTATATCT
ACATACCTAATATTATTGCCTTATTAAAAATGGAATCCCAACAATTACATCAAAATCCACATTCTCTTCA
AAATCAATTGTCCTGTACTTCCTTGTTCATGTGTGTTCAAAAACGTTATATTTATAGGATAATTATACTC
TATTTCTCAACAAGTAATTGGTTGTTTGGCCGAGCGGTCTAAGGCGCCTGATTCAAGAAATATCTTGACC
GCAGTTAACTGTGGGAATACTCAGGTATCGTAAGATGCAAGAGTTCGAATCTCTTAGCAACCATTATTTT
TTTCCTCAACATAACGAGAACACACAGGGGCGCTATCGCACAGAATCAAATTCGATGACTGGAAATTTTT
TGTTAATTTCAGAGGTCGCCTGACGCATATACCTTTTTCAACTGAAAAATTGGGAGAAAAAGGAAAGGTG
AGAGCGCCGGAACCGGCTTTTCATATAGAATAGAGAAGCGTTCATGACTAAATGCTTGCATCACAATACT
TGAAGTTGACAATATTATTTAAGGACCTATTGTTTTTTCCAATAGGTGGTTAGCAATCGTCTTACTTTCT
AACTTTTCTTACCTTTTACATTTCAGCAATATATATATATATATTTCAAGGATATACCATTCTAATGTCT
GCCCCTAAGAAGATCGTCGTTTTGCCAGGTGACCACGTTGGTCAAGAAATCACAGCCGAAGCCATTAAGG
TTCTTAAAGCTATTTCTGATGTTCGTTCCAATGTCAAGTTCGATTTCGAAAATCATTTAATTGGTGGTGC
TGCTATCGATGCTACAGGTGTTCCACTTCCAGATGAGGCGCTGGAAGCCTCCAAGAAGGCTGATGCCGTT
TTGTTAGGTGCTGTGGGTGGTCCTAAATGGGGTACCGGTAGTGTTAGACCTGAACAAGGTTTACTAAAAA
TCCGTAAAGAACTTCAATTGTACGCCAACTTAAGACCATGTAACTTTGCATCCGACTCTCTTTTAGACTT
ATCTCCAATCAAGCCACAATTTGCTAAAGGTACTGACTTCGTTGTTGTCAGAGAATTAGTGGGAGGTATT
TACTTTGGTAAGAGAAAGGAAGACGATGGTGATGGTGTCGCTTGGGATAGTGAACAATACACCGTTCCAG
AAGTGCAAAGAATCACAAGAATGGCCGCTTTCATGGCCCTACAACATGAGCCACCATTGCCTATTTGGTC
CTTGGATAAAGCTAATGTTTTGGCCTCTTCAAGATTATGGAGAAAAACTGTGGAGGAAACCATCAAGAAC
GAATTCCCTACATTGAAGGTTCAACATCAATTGATTGATTCTGCCGCCATGATCCTAGTTAAGAACCCAA
CCCACCTAAATGGTATTATAATCACCAGCAACATGTTTGGTGATATCATCTCCGATGAAGCCTCCGTTAT
CCCAGGTTCCTTGGGTTTGTTGCCATCTGCGTCCTTGGCCTCTTTGCCAGACAAGAACACCGCATTTGGT
TTGTACGAACCATGCCACGGTTCTGCTCCAGATTTGCCAAAGAATAAGGTCAACCCTATCGCCACTATCT
TGTCTGCTGCAATGATGTTGAAATTGTCATTGAACTTGCCTGAAGAAGGTAAGGCCATTGAAGATGCAGT
TAAAAAGGTTTTGGATGCAGGTATCAGAACTGGTGATTTAGGTGGTTCCAACAGTACCACCGAAGTCGGT
GATGCTGTCGCCGAAGAAGTTAAGAAAATCCTTGCTTAAAAAGATTCTCTTTTTTTATGATATTTGTACA
TAAACTTTATAAATGAAATTCATAATAGAAACGACACGAAATTACAAAATGGAATATGTTCATAGGGTAG
ACGAAACTATATACGCAATCTACATACATTTATCAAGAAGGAGAAAAAGGAGGATGTAAAGGAATACAGG
TAAGCAAATTGATACTAATGGCTCAACGTGATAAGGAAAAAGAATTGCACTTTAACATTAATATTGACAA
GGAGGAGGGCACCACACAAAAAGTTAGGTGTAACAGAAAATCATGAAACTATGATTCCTAATTTATATAT
TGGAGGATTTTCTCTAAAAAAAAAAAAATACAACAAATAAAAAACACTCAATGACCTGACCATTTGATGG
AGTTTAAGTCAATACCTTCTTGAACCATTTCCCATAATGGTGAAAGTTCCCTCAAGAATTTTACTCTGTC
AGAAACGGCCTTAACGACGTAGTCGATATGGTGCACTCTCAGTACAATCTGCTCTGATGCCGCATAGTTA
AGCCAGCCCCGACACCCGCCAACACCCGCTGACGCGCCCTGACGGGCTTGTCTGCTCCCGGCATCCGCTT
ACAGACAAGCTGTGACCGTCTCCGGGAGCTGCATGTGTCAGAGGTTTTCACCGTCATCACCGAAACGCGC
GAG
Features (pLannotate 1.2.2; 30 found; start..end, strand, type, name):
     69..572     -  misc_feature   CEN/ARS: S. cerevisiae CEN6 centromere fused to an autonomously replicating sequence
    609..713     +  promoter       AmpR promoter: bla
    714..1574    +  CDS            AmpR: β-lactamase; bla; confers resistance to ampicillin, carbenicillin, and related antibiotics
   1745..2333    +  rep_origin     ori: high-copy-number ColE1/pMB1/pBR322/pUC origin of replication
   2516..2608    +  CDS            lacI (fragment): lac repressor; lacI; The lac repressor binds to the lac operator to inhibit transcription in E. coli. This inhibition can be relieved by adding lactose or isopropyl-β-D-thiogalactopyranoside (IPTG).
   2621..2642    +  protein_bind   CAP binding site: CAP binding activates transcription in the presence of cAMP. E. coli catabolite activator protein
   2657..2687    +  promoter       lac promoter: promoter for the E. coli lac operon
   2695..2711    +  protein_bind   lac operator: The lac repressor binds to the lac operator to inhibit transcription in E. coli. This inhibition can be relieved by adding lactose or isopropyl-β-D-thiogalactopyranoside (IPTG). lac repressor encoded by lacI
   2756..2774    +  promoter       T3 promoter: promoter for bacteriophage T3 RNA polymerase
   2798..3239    +  promoter       GAL1 promoter: S. cerevisiae GAL1; inducible promoter, regulated by Gal4
   3254..3274    +  misc_feature   MCS (fragment): pBluescript multiple cloning site
   3278..3302    +  protein_bind   attB1: mutant version of attB; recombination site for the Gateway® BP reaction BP Clonase™
   3308..3324    +  CDS            TEV site (fragment): tobacco etch virus (TEV) protease recognition and cleavage site
   3497..3610    +  CDS            cpc-1 (fragment): CPC1_NEUCR - Experimental evidence at protein level: Swiss-Prot protein existence level 1. In N.crassa grown under amino acid starvation conditions, this protein is required for increasing the transcription of the genes coding for many amino acid biosynthetic pathways enzymes. This transcription factor binds and recognize the DNA sequence: 5'-TGACTC- 3'. From Neurospora crassa (strain ATCC 24698 / 74-OR23-1A / CBS 708.71 / DSM 1257 / FGSC 987).
   3689..3730    +  CDS            3xHA (fragment): three tandem HA epitope tags
   3731..4441    +  CDS            GFP (S65T): GFP (S65T) is a basic (constitutively fluorescent) green fluorescent protein published in 1995, derived from Aequorea victoria.
   4442..4489    +  CDS            3xHA (fragment): three tandem HA epitope tags
   4500..4524    -  protein_bind   attB2: mutant version of attB; recombination site for the Gateway® BP reaction BP Clonase™
   4528..4553    +  misc_feature   MCS (fragment): pBluescript multiple cloning site
   4558..4805    +  terminator     CYC1 terminator: S. cerevisiae CYC1; transcription terminator for CYC1
   4824..4842    -  promoter       T7 promoter: promoter for bacteriophage T7 RNA polymerase
   4850..5005    +  CDS            lacZα (fragment): LacZα fragment of β-galactosidase; lacZ fragment
   5009..5437    +  rep_origin     f1 ori (sequence partly withheld): f1 bacteriophage origin of replication; arrow indicates direction of (+) strand synthesis
   5465..5517    -  misc_feature   bom (fragment): basis of mobility region from pBR322
   5548..5625    +  CDS            YO192_YEAST (fragment): Experimental evidence at protein level: Swiss-Prot protein existence level 1. From Saccharomyces cerevisiae (strain ATCC 204508 / S288c) (Baker's yeast).
   5765..6172    +  promoter       LEU2 promoter: S. cerevisiae LEU2
   6173..7267    +  CDS            LEU2: 3-isopropylmalate dehydrogenase, required for leucine biosynthesis; S. cerevisiae LEU2; yeast auxotrophic marker
   7629..7745    -  CDS            NFS1 (fragment): NFS1_YEAST - Also known as SPL1 From Saccharomyces cerevisiae (strain ATCC 204508 / S288c) (Baker's yeast).
   7744..7794    -  misc_feature   bom (fragment): basis of mobility region from pBR322
   7896..7931    -  CDS            rop (fragment): Rop protein, which maintains plasmids at low copy number; rop
