[The description below was written by a language model from this plasmid's Addgene catalogue record and pLannotate feature annotations shown in this document.]
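Description:
pAG415Gal_Gcn4 WW+GFP is a 7.9 kb yeast expression plasmid built on the Gateway-compatible pAG415Gal-ccdB destination backbone. It is a shuttle vector. In Saccharomyces cerevisiae it is maintained as a low-copy centromeric episome through a CEN6/ARS element and selected by leucine prototrophy from a LEU2 marker driven by its own promoter. In E. coli it replicates to high copy from a ColE1/pUC-type origin under ampicillin selection (AmpR/bla). An f1 origin, flanking T3 and T7 promoters, and lac promoter/lacZα remnants carry over from the pBluescript-derived ancestry of the backbone. Several short annotated fragments (lacI, rop, bom, NFS1) appear to be incidental backbone matches rather than functional parts.

The expression cassette sits between the galactose-inducible, Gal4-regulated GAL1 promoter and the CYC1 terminator. The insert is bounded by attB1 and attB2 sites, consistent with Gateway recombination having replaced the ccdB cassette. It encodes a variant of the budding yeast transcription factor Gcn4, called WW+, carrying the substitutions E109N, S117D, T121W, N126W and T132W. A TEV protease cleavage site lies at the N-terminus, and the C-terminus is fused to GFP (annotated as the S65T variant) flanked on each side by HA epitope sequence. The annotation software labels part of the coding region as Neurospora cpc-1, which most likely reflects homology with Gcn4. The plasmid is intended for galactose-induced expression of this fluorescent, epitope-tagged Gcn4 mutant in yeast. The associated publication title points to studies of how condensates and soluble complexes contribute to transcription factor function, although the record does not spell out the rationale for the individual mutations.
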