Addgene plasmid #233003: pAG415Gal_Gcn4 WW+GFP
Purpose: Galactose iduced expression of Gcn4 WW+GFP in yeast
Depositing lab: Aseem Ansari & Tanja Mittag. Depositing organization: St. Jude Children's Research Hospital. Publication: Reconciling competing models on the roles of condensates and soluble complexes in transcription factor function. Bremer A, Lang WH, Kempen RP, Sweta K, Taylor AB, Borgia MB, Ansari AZ, Mittag T. bioRxiv [Preprint]. 2024 Nov 22:2024.11.21.624739. doi: 10.1101/2024.11.21.624739. PubMed 39605529.
Backbone
  Vector backbone: pAG415Gal-ccdB
  Backbone manufacturer: Susan Lindquist (Addgene #14145)
  Vector type: Yeast Expression
  Selectable markers: LEU2
Growth in bacteria
  Bacterial resistance: Ampicillin, 100 μg/mL
  Growth temperature: 37°C
  Growth strain: DH5alpha
  Copy number: High Copy
Gene/Insert
  Gene/Insert name: Gcn4 WW+
  Species: S. cerevisiae (budding yeast)
  Mutation: E109N, S117D, T121W, N126W, T132W
  Promoter: Gal1
  Tag / fusion protein: TEV cleavage site (N terminal on insert); HA-GFP-HA (C terminal on insert)
  Cloning method: Gateway Cloning
Terms and licenses: Academic/Nonprofit Terms; Industry Terms: Not Available to Industry
Depositor comments: Please visit https://doi.org/10.1101/2024.11.21.624739 for bioRxiv preprint.
How to cite: pAG415Gal_Gcn4 WW+GFP was a gift from Aseem Ansari & Tanja Mittag (Addgene plasmid # 233003 ; http://n2t.net/addgene:233003 ; RRID:Addgene_233003)
